>Addgene plasmid #198927 | pGL0_13 [pIP501 ORI] | addgene full sequence | sequence record 393208 | Addgene NGS Result
TAGCGTGCGAACAGCACGCTATTGTTGTATCATTACTCGCATCCATTCTCAGGCTGTCTCGTCTCGTCTC
CGAGGTCTCAGGAGAACTAACTCAACGCTAGTAGTGGATTTAATCCCAAATGAGCCAACAGAACCAGAAC
CAGAAACAGAACAAGTAACATTGGAGTTAGAAATGGAAGAAGAAAAAAGCAATGATTTCGTGTGAATAAT
GCACGAAATCATTGCTTATTTTTTTAAAAAGCGATATACTAGATATAACGAAACAACGAACTGAATAAAG
AATACAAAAAAAGAGCCACGACCAGTTAAAGCCTGAGAAATTTTAACTGCGAGCCTTAATTGATTACCAC
CAATCAATTAAAGAAGTCCAGACCCAAAATTTGGTAAAGTATTTAATTACTTTATTAATCAGATACTTAA
ATATCTGTAAACCCATTATATCGGGTTTTTGAGGGGATTTCAAGTCTTTAAGAAGATACCAGGCAATCAA
TTAAGAAAAACTTAGTTGATTGCCTTTTTTGTTGTGATTCAACTTTGATCGTAGCTTCTAACTAATTAAT
TTTCGTAAGAAAGGAGAACAGCTGAATGAATATCCCTTTTGTTGTAGAAACTGTGCTTCATGACGGCTTG
TTAAAGTACAAATTTAAAAATAGTAAAATTCGCTCAATCACTACCAAGCCAGGTAAAAGTAAAGGGGCTA
TTTTTGCGTATCGCTCAAAAAAAAGCATGATTGGCGGACGTGGCGTTGTTCTGACTTCCGAAGAAGCGAT
TCACGAAAATCAAGATACATTTACGCATTGGACACCAAACGTTTATCGTTATGGTACGTATGCAGACGAA
AACCGTTCATACACTAAAGGACATTCTGAAAACAATTTAAGACAAATCAATACCTTCTTTATTGATTTTG
ATATTCACACGGAAAAAGAAACTATTTCAGCAAGCGATATTTTAACAACAGCTATTGATTTAGGTTTTAT
GCCTACGTTAATTATCAAATCTGATAAAGGTTATCAAGCATATTTTGTTTTAGAAACGCCAGTCTATGTG
ACTTCAAAATCAGAATTTAAATCTGTCAAAGCAGCCAAAATAATCTCGCAAAATATCCGAGAATATTTTG
GAAAGTCTTTGCCAGTTGATCTAACGTGCAATCATTTTGGGATTGCTCGTATACCAAGAACGGACAATGT
AGAATTTTTTGATCCCAATTACCGTTATTCTTTCAAAGAATGGCAAGATTGGTCTTTCAAACAAACAGAT
AATAAGGGCTTTACTCGTTCAAGTCTAACGGTTTTAAGCGGTACAGAAGGCAAAAAACAAGTAGATGAAC
CCTGGTTTAATCTCTTATTGCACGAAACGAAATTTTCAGGAGAAAAGGGTTTAGTAGGGCGCAATAGCGT
TATGTTTACCCTCTCTTTAGCCTACTTTAGTTCAGGCTATTCAATCGAAACGTGCGAATATAATATGTTT
GAGTTTAATAATCGATTAGATCAACCCTTAGAAGAAAAAGAAGTAATCAAAATTGTTAGAAGTGCCTATT
CAGAAAACTATCAAGGGGCTAATAGGGAATACATTACCATTCTTTGCAAAGCTTGGGTATCAAGTGATTT
AACCAGTAAAGATTTATTTGTCCGTCAAGGGTGGTTTAAATTCAAGAAAAAAAGAAGCGAACGTCAACGT
GTTCATTTGTCAGAATGGAAAGAAGATTTAATGGCTTATATTAGCGAAAAAAGCGATGTATACAAGCCTT
ATTTAGCGACGACCAAAAAAGAGATTAGAGAAGTGCTAGGCATTCCTGAACGGACATTAGATAAATTGCT
GAAGGTACTGAAGGCGAATCAGGAAATTTTCTTTAAGATTAAACCAGGAAGAAATGGTGGCATTCAACTT
GCTAGTGTTAAATCATTGTTGCTATCGATCATTAAATTAAAAAAAGAAGAACGAGAAAGCTATATAAAGG
CGCTGACAGCTTCGTTTAATTTAGAACGTACATTTATTCAAGAAACTCTAAACAAATTGGCAGAACGCCC
CAAAACGGACCCACAACTCGATTTGTTTAGCTACGATACAGGCTGAAAATAAAACCCGCACTATGCCATT
ACATTTATATCTATGATACGTGTTTGTTTTTCTTTGCTGTTTAGTGAATGATTAGCAGAAATATACAGAG
TAAGATTTTAATTAATTATTAGGGGGAGAAGGAGAGAGTAGCCCGAAAACTTTTAGTTGGCGCTTGAGAC
CACCCCAGGATACATAGATTACCACAACTCCGAGCCCTTCCACCTAGCGTGCTAACCACGCACGCTATTG
TTGTATCCCATATAATGCAATCGTAGTCTACCTGACTGTACTTAGAAATGTGGCTTCGCCTTTGCCCACG
CACCTGATCGCTCCTCGTTTGCTTTTAAGGACCGGACGAACCACAGAGCATTAGAAGGCTAGGTGGAGGC
TCAGTGATGATAAGTCTGCGATGGTGGATGCATGTGTCATGGTCATAGCTGTTTCCTGTGTGAAATTGTT
ATCCGCTCAGAGGGCACAATCCTATTCCGCGCTATCCGACAATCTCCAAGACATTAGGTGGAGTTCAGTT
CGGCGTATGGCATATGTCGCTGGAAAGAACATGTGAGCAAAAGGCCAGCAAAAGGCCAGGAACCGTAAAA
AGGCCGCGTTGCTGGCGTTTTTCCATAGGCTCCGCCCCCCTGACGAGCATCACAAAAATCGACGCTCAAG
TCAGAGGTGGCGAAACCCGACAGGACTATAAAGATACCAGGCGTTTCCCCCTGGAAGCTCCCTCGTGCGC
TCTCCTGTTCCGACCCTGCCGCTTACCGGATACCTGTCCGCCTTTCTCCCTTCGGGAAGCGTGGCGCTTT
CTCATAGCTCACGCTGTAGGTATCTCAGTTCGGTGTAGGTCGTTCGCTCCAAGCTGGGCTGTGTGCACGA
ACCCCCCGTTCAGCCCGACCGCTGCGCCTTATCCGGTAACTATCGTCTTGAGTCCAACCCGGTAAGACAC
GACTTATCGCCACTGGCAGCAGCCACTGGTAACAGGATTAGCAGAGCGAGGTATGTAGGCGGTGCTACAG
AGTTCTTGAAGTGGTGGCCTAACTACGGCTACACTAGAAGAACAGTATTTGGTATCTGCGCTCTGCTGAA
GCCAGTTACCTTCGGAAAAAGAGTTGGTAGCTCTTGATCCGGCAAACAAACCACCGCTGGTAGCGGTGGT
TTTTTTGTTTGCAAGCAGCAGATTACGCGCAGAAAAAAAGGATCTCAAGAAGATCCTTTGATCTTTTCTA
CGGGGTCTGACGCTCTATTCAACAAAGCCGCCGTCCCGTCAAGTCAGCGTAAATGGGTAGGGGGCTTCAA
ATCGTCCCCCCATACGATATAAGTTGTTACTAGTGCTTGGATTCTCACCAATAAAAAACGCCCGGCGGCA
ACCGAGCGTTCTGAACAAATCCAGATGGAGTTCTGAGGTCATTACTGGATCTATCAACAGGAGTCCAAGC
GAGCTCGATATCAAATTACGCCCCGCCCTGCCACTCATCGCAGTACTGTTGTAATTCATTAAGCATTCTG
CCGACATGGAAGCCATCACAAACGGCATGATGAACCTGAATCGCCAGCGGCATCAGCACCTTGTCGCCTT
GCGTATAATATTTGCCCATGGTGAAAACGGGGGCGAAGAAGTTGTCCATATTGGCCACGTTTAAATCAAA
ACTGGTGAAACTCACCCAGGGATTGGCTGAGACGAAAAACATATTCTCAATAAACCCTTTAGGGAAATAG
GCCAGGTTTTCACCGTAACACGCCACATCTTGCGAATATATGTGTAGAAACTGCCGGAAATCGTCGTGGT
ATTCACTCCAGAGCGATGAAAACGTTTCAGTTTGCTCATGGAAAACGGTGTAACAAGGGTGAACACTATC
CCATATCACCAGCTCACCGTCTTTCATTGCCATACGAAATTCCGGATGAGCATTCATCAGGCGGGCAAGA
ATGTGAATAAAGGCCGGATAAAACTTGTGCTTATTTTTCTTTACGGTCTTTAAAAAGGCCGTAATATCCA
GCTGAACGGTCTGGTTATAGGTACATTGAGCAACTGACTGAAATGCCTCAAAATGTTCTTTACGATGCCA
TTGGGATATATCAACGGTGGTATATCCAGTGATTTTTTTCTCCATTTTAGCTTCCTTAGCTCCTGAAAAT
CTCGATAACTCAAAAAATACGCCCGGTAGTGATCTTATTTCATTATGGTGAAAGTTGGAACCTCTTACGT
GCCGATCAACGTCTCATTGATACCTGAAACAAAACCCATCGTACGGCCAAGGAAGTCTCCAATAACTGTG
ATCCACCACAAGCGCCAGGGTTTTCCCAGTCACGACGTTGTAAAACGACGGCCAGTCATGCATAATCCGC
ACGCATCTGGAATAAGGAAGTGCCATTCCGCCTGACCT
Features (pLannotate 1.2.2; 8 found; start..end, strand, type, name):
     86..202     +  CDS            copR (fragment): COPR_STRAG - Protein predicted: Swiss-Prot protein existence level 4. Involved in copy control of plasmid pIP501. From Streptococcus agalactiae.
    300..427     -  ncRNA          Plasmid RNAIII: Accession: RF00235 - Plasmid RNAIII
    586..2073    +  CDS            repR: REPR_STRAG - Protein predicted: Swiss-Prot protein existence level 4. Essential for replication. From Streptococcus agalactiae.
   2680..3268    -  rep_origin     ori: high-copy-number ColE1/pMB1/pBR322/pUC origin of replication
   3401..3495    -  terminator     lambda t0 terminator: transcription terminator from phage lambda
   3519..4175    -  CDS            cat: CAT_ECOLX - Experimental evidence at protein level: Swiss-Prot protein existence level 1. This enzyme is an effector of chloramphenicol resistance in bacteria. From Escherichia coli. This protein is used as a marker in many commonly used cloning vectors, such as pACYC184.
   4176..4278    -  promoter       cat promoter: promoter of the E. coli cat gene encoding chloramphenicol acetyltransferase
   4353..4396    -  CDS            lacZα (fragment): LacZα fragment of β-galactosidase; lacZ fragment
