[The description below was written by a language model from this plasmid's Addgene catalogue record and pLannotate feature annotations shown in this document.]
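Description:
pGL0_13 [pIP501 ORI] is a 4,448-nt synthetic-biology "Level 0" part plasmid built on the pGLDV_17 backbone. It serves as a storage vector for a single modular part, in this case the replication region of the Streptococcus agalactiae plasmid pIP501. It is maintained in E. coli through a high-copy ColE1/pMB1/pUC-type origin. Selection is with chloramphenicol, using a cat (chloramphenicol acetyltransferase) gene driven by its native cat promoter and followed by the phage lambda t0 terminator. A short lacZα fragment next to the marker is probably a remnant of a screening cassette in the parent vector that the insert replaced, although the record lists the cloning method as unknown.

The annotated insert contains the main pieces of the pIP501 replicon. There is a fragment of copR, whose product is involved in copy-number control. The antisense non-coding RNAIII is encoded on the opposite strand, and the complete repR open reading frame encodes the protein essential for replication. In pIP501, CopR and RNAIII together limit repR expression and so set copy number. Because only part of copR is annotated here, that control circuit may not be intact in this part, and the record does not say whether this was intentional. The origin sequence itself is not annotated separately.

The associated work describes a scalable framework for high-throughput identification of origins of replication that function in non-model bacteria. The record does not name the assembly standard or describe the downstream vectors. As a Level 0 part, the plasmid presumably supplies the pIP501 origin as one candidate replicon for assembly into higher-level test plasmids.
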