Addgene plasmid #198927: pGL0_13 [pIP501 ORI]
Purpose: Level 0 part
Depositing lab: Charlie Gilbert & Nili Ostrov & Cultivarium Tools. Depositing organization: Cultivarium, Convergent Research. Publication: A scalable framework for high-throughput identification of functional origins of replication in non-model bacteria. Gilbert C, Brumwell SL, Crits-Christoph A, Kang SC, Martin-Moldes Z, Alsharif W, Esmurria A, Nguyen M-A, Lee HH, Ostrov N. bioRxiv 2023.05.19.541510 10.1101/2023.05.19.541510.
Backbone
  Vector backbone: pGLDV_17
  Vector type: Synthetic Biology
Growth in bacteria
  Bacterial resistance: Chloramphenicol, 25 μg/mL
  Growth temperature: 37°C
  Growth strain: E. coli Zymo 10B
  Copy number: High Copy
Gene/Insert
  Gene/Insert name: pIP501 ORI
  Species: Streptococcus agalactiae
  Cloning method: Unknown
Resource information
  A portion of this plasmid was derived from a plasmid made by: Detlev Behnke (Brantl & Behnke 1992 https://doi.org/10.1093/nar/20.3.395, and Brantl et al. 1994 https://doi.org/10.1016/0378-1119(94)90372-7)
Terms and licenses: Academic/Nonprofit Terms; Industry Terms: Not Available to Industry
How to cite: pGL0_13 [pIP501 ORI] was a gift from Charlie Gilbert & Nili Ostrov & Cultivarium Tools (Addgene plasmid # 198927 ; http://n2t.net/addgene:198927 ; RRID:Addgene_198927)
